>Addgene plasmid #111277 | HM110 prp16-2 | addgene full sequence | sequence record 217638 | Addgene NGS Result
AAGAGCGCCCAATACGCAAACCGCCTCTCCCCGCGCGTTGGCCGATTCATTAATGCAGCTGGCACGACAG
GTTTCCCGACTGGAAAGCGGGCAGTGAGCGCAACGCAATTAATGTGAGTTAGCTCACTCATTAGGCACCC
CAGGCTTTACACTTTATGCTTCCGGCTCGTATGTTGTGTGGAATTGTGAGCGGATAACAATTTCACACAG
GAAACAGCTATGACATGATTACGAATTCGAGCTCGGTACCCGGGCTCCCATTAGCAGCAGCAATTGGCTT
CTTTGGTGTCTTCTTCTTCTTCAAAGTTTTCTTCAATTCCGCCAGCGTGCTTTCCAAATCGAAATTGTTG
TCAAACAAAGCTAGCTTAAGTGAAAGATTATCCCAGCCTTGGTAATCCTGTAACTGCGCCTTTAGAGTAG
GAAATACCTCGTTCATTAGATCATATTCATCGTCATTCAAATAATCATCAAATTCACCTTCGTCGTGAAA
GTCCGGCATGTCGTCTGCTCCATCGCTGTAGTCACTGTAAGCCATCTCGATAGTCAATAGTTGTCGAAGC
AGAAGCCTTTGGGTGTCTCCAAGCTGTACTTAACTCTTTTTAAATTGCTTATTGGTTAGCTTTCATGTGG
TATATTCAAGTCACATTAATGGGCGTCTCCGTGCATTGTGATCAATATATGAATACGAAGTACTTATAGA
GTAGTATTTACACGATTGTTATTATATTTATATAGCATTCA
[531 nt withheld, positions 742-1272]
CCAGGCAGATCCAGCAGTGTGGAACGATCTGCAGCACACACCTCTGCCAATCATTCTTGTGCTATTTTAC
TTTGTCTTTAATTTTCCATTTTAACTTGTTGAAAGTATCTCTTTTTGCCCTCTTTTCTATTTTCTCAAAT
AATAAAAGCGGTGAAAGCTGAAAAATTCATGAGATGACTGCAGATGATAAAACACAAGAAGGCCCAAAGA
CAATACAAATACCTCTGGTATGGGTCATTCGGGGCGTGAGGAAAGGATAAAAGACATATTTAAGGAACTT
ACGTCAAAAGAACTAACGCCTGGGTTGCTTTTGACACTGCAGAAACTAGCGCAAAAGCCGAATACTAATC
TAGAACAGTTTATTGCCAGCTGTAAAGCTTTGACGAAACTCAGCAGTAACAATCCAATCATTTTTAATGA
ACTTCTGGAGCTCCTCAAGAATAAATCTGAAGAGGACTCGACAGGCCCAAAGAAAATCGCCCCTTCTATA
AATAAGAGAAAGAAATTTAAGATCCAGTTAGACCTTGACGATAATGAAGATGAGCTAGATTCTCCAGTTC
AAAAAAAACCAGCACCTACACGGACGTTGTTCAAGAGAATAGATAAACTAAAGGCCAAACAGTTGAGGCA
GTATTCGCCCACCGTGAAGGATCCTTCTCCAAATAGTGAACAGCAAACACAGAATGGTCATGCTGAAACG
AAGGACTATGAACCGACTCGAAGCGAAGTAGTTGAGGAGGACAGAGAATGGTATGATAATGATGATGATT
ATGGAAATTTGGTGCCTGAACCTCTGTCTGAATTGCCTGAGGAAGCGAAACTACTACCTGTCATTAGGAA
TATCGACAACGATGATGCCTTACGAAATACCGTTCAATTATACCCCATACCACTCAAGCAAAGAATGGAA
TGGATCCCTCCTTTTTTATCAAAGTTTGCTCTTGAAAACAAAGTGCCCACTTCCATAATTATCGGGTCCA
TCTCTGAGACGTCCAGCCAAGTATCCGCTTTATCAATGGTGAATCCATTTAGGAATCCTGACAGTGAATT
TTCTGCGAACGCCAAACGAGGTAGTAAGCTGGTTGCCTTGAGAAGGATAAACATGGAACATATTCAACAA
TCTCGAGACAACACCACTGTTTTGAACACTGCCATGGGGGAAGTACTAGGCTTGGAGAATAACAATAAAG
CAAAAGATAAGAGCAACCAAAAGATTTGCGACGATACAGCTCTTTTCACGCCATCAAAAGATGACATTAA
ACATACTAAAGAGCAACTGCCTGTTTTCCGCTGCAGATCTCAATTGTTATCATTGATAAGAGAAAATCAA
GTAGTGGTGATAATTGGTGAAACGGGCTCAGGTAAAACCACGCAACTTGCACAGTATTTATATGAAGAAG
GATATGCCAACGATAGGGGGAAATCTATTGTTGTCACACAGCCGAGAAGAGTAGCAGCCATATCCGTTGC
AAAAAGGGTTGCAATGGAAATGCAAGTTCCATTGGGTAAGGAAGTAGGCTATTCTATAAGGTTTGAAGAT
GTGACGGATTCTGAGTGTACAAAACTTAAGTTTGTAACGGATGGTATTCTACTCAGAGAGACCTTATTGG
ATGATACACTCGATAAATATTCGTGTGTTATTATTGATGAAGCTCATGAAAGGTCATTAAATACAGACAT
TTTACTAGGTTTTTTCAAGATTTTATTAGCACGTAGAAGAGATCTAAAACTCATAATCACTTCAGCAACA
ATGAATGCGAAGAAGTTCTCCGCATTTTTTGGTAATGCTCCTCAGTTCACAATTCCTGGAAGAACTTTCC
CCGTACAGACCATATATACTTCCAACCCTGTTCAAGACTACGTAGAAGCTGCAGTTTCTCAGGCTGTGAA
AATTCATTTAGCAAACGATTGTTCAAGCGGTGATATTCTCATTTTCATGACAGGTCAAGAAAATATTGAA
ACAACGTTCGACACTCTGCAAGAAAAGTTTTTGCAAGTATATTCTAAAAAGTTTGGTACCGCAAACTTTG
AAGAGATCAATGATATTGAAATTTTACCAATCTACTCGGCTTTACCTGCAGATTTGCAATTCAAAATTTT
TCAGGATCTACATGGCACTAAAAGGAAAATTATAATTGCGACAAATATTGCAGAGACTTCATTGACCATT
AAAGGTATTAGATATGTCATTGATTGTGGTTACTCTAAACTGAAAGTTTACAATCCAAAGATTGGGCTTG
ATAGTTTAGTAATAACGCCCATATCAAAAGCTAACGCCGACCAAAGATCCGGAAGAGCGGGAAGAACTGC
GCCAGGCACTGCATATCGATTATACACGGAAGATACATTCAAAGAAGATATGTACTTACAGACAATACCT
GAGATCCAAAGAACGAATTTGTCAAACACCCTTTTACTGCTAAAATCTCTGGACGTTACTGACGAATTGA
GTAAGTTCCCGTTCATTGATAAACCACCCTTACAAACATTTTTATCCTCATTGTATGAGTTATGGTTCAT
AGGGGCTATAGACACTAGTGGACAATTGACTCCATTGGGATTACAGATGGCAAAATTTCCCCTGCAACCT
TCCCTTTCCAAAATTTTATTAATTGCAGTTAGAAACGGCTGCAGTGATGAAATGTTAACAATAGTTTCCA
TGCTTTCTGTTCCACAAGTCTTTTATAGACCCAAGGAAAGACAGAAAGAAGCAGATATTGCTAGAAATAA
ATTTTTTATCGCGAAATCAGATCACTTAACGTTACTTAATGTTTTTGAACAATGGAGGGCAAATAATTTT
AGTTCGCATTGGTGTAACAAACATTTTGTTCAATACAAATCACTTGTCAGGGCAAGAGACATTCGAGACC
AGTTGCTAACAATACTAAAATCTCAAAAAATTCCGGTCATTTCCTCCGGTAAGGACTGGGATATTATTAA
AAAATGTATTTGTTCAGGATTTGCTCATCAAGCAGCCAAAATAACAGGACTACGAAATTACGTTCATTTA
AAAACTGGCGTAAGTGTTCAACTACACCCTACAAGTGCATTACACGGATTGGGGGATTTACCCCCTTACG
TGGTATATCATGAATTATTAATGACTAGCAAAGAATACATTTGTTGTGTTACTTCTGTAGATCCATTCTG
GTTAATGGAATATGGTGGGTTACTCTACGACATCAAGCGTATTAAAAATGATCAGGAGGCCACAACTACA
GGCCTCTTTGGTGAACACTATGAACATACTCTGGACAAGGTTGAAGATGATATTGATATCAATATTAGGA
GATGTAAGGATATGAGAGACAGTGTGATACAGGAGCTCAAAATGACCGACAATTCAAACAAAGAAGACAA
AAAGCAAAAAACGAAAAAGCAAAATATACTGAACGGCAAAGAAAATTCAATGAAACCTTTCAAAAGAAGG
AAGCCTTTTTTTTAGTTTATGGGAAGAGCGTGCTAATAGGCAAAATATTCATATATGTTATTATATAGTT
ATATGCATGCAAGCTTGGCACTGGCCGTCGTTTTACAACGTCGTGACTGGGAAAACCCTGGCGTTACCCA
ACTTAATCGCCTTGCAGCACATCCCCCTTTCGCCAGCTGGCGTAATAGCGAAGAGGCCCGCACCGATCGC
CCTTCCCAACAGTTGCGCAGCCTGAATGGCGAATGGCGCCTGATGCGGTATTTTCTCCTTACGCATCTGT
GCGGTATTTCACACCGCATAACTAGCTTTTAACTTGTATCCTAGGTTATCTATGCTGTCTCACCATAGAG
AATATTACCTATTTCAGAATGTATGTCCATGATTCGCCGGGTAAATACATATAATACACAAATCTGGCTT
AATAAAGTCTATAATATATCTCATAAAGAAGTGCTAAATTGGCTAGTGCTATATATTTTTAAGAAAATTT
CTTTTGACTAAGTCCATATCGACTTTGTAAAAGTTCACATTAGCATACATATATTACACGAGCCAGAAAT
AGTAACTTTTGCCTAAATCACAAATTGCAAAATTTAATTGCTTGCAAAAGGTCACATGCTTATAATCAAC
TTTTTTAAAAATTTAAAATACTTTTTTATTTTTTATTTTTAAACATAAATGAAATAATTTATTTATTGTT
TATGATTACCGAAACATAAAACCTGCTCAAGAAAAAGAAACTGTTTTGTCCTTGGAAAAAAAGCACTACC
TAGGAGCGGCCAAAATGCCGAGGCTTTCATAGCTTAAACTCTTTACAGAAAATAGGCATTATAGATCAGT
TCGAGTTTTCTTATTCTTCCTTCCGGTTTTATCGTCACAGTTTTACAGTAAATAAGTATCACCTCTTAGA
GTTGGCGGTTGTTTGCAAGACCGAGAAAAGGCTAGCAAGAATCGGGTCATTGTAGCGTATGCGCCTGTGA
ACATTCTCTTCAACAAGTTTGATTCCATTGCGGTGAAATGGTAAAAGTCAACCCCCTGCGATGTATATTT
TCCTGTACAATCAATCAAAAAGCCAAATGATTTAGCATTATCTTTACATCTTGTTATTTTACAGATTTTA
TGTTTAGATCTTTTATGCTTGCTTTTCAAAAGGCCTGCAGGCAAGTGCACAAACAATACTTAAATAAATA
CTACTCAGTAATAACCTATTTCTTAGCATTTTTGACGAAATTTGCTATTTTGTTAGAGTCTTTTACACCA
TTTGTCTCCACACCTCCGCTTACATCAACACCAATAACGCCATTTAATCTAAGCGCATCACCAACATTTT
CTGGCGTCAGTCCACCAGCTAACATAAAATGTAAGCTTTCGGGGCTCTCTTGCCTTCCAACCCAGTCAGA
AATCGAGTTCCAATCCAAAAGTTCACCTGTCCCACCTGCTTCTGAATCAAACAAGGGAATAAACGAATGA
GGTTTCTGTGAAGCTGCACTGAGTAGTATGTTGCAGTCTTTTGGAAATACGAGTCTTTTAATAACTGGCA
AACCGAGGAACTCTTGGTATTCTTGCCACGACTCATCTCCATGCAGTTGGACGATATCAATGCCGTAATC
ATTGACCAGAGCCAAAACATCCTCCTTAGGTTGATTACGAAACACGCCAACCAAGTATTTCGGAGTGCCT
GAACTATTTTTATATGCTTTTACAAGACTTGAAATTTTCCTTGCAATAACCGGGTCAATTGTTCTCTTTC
TATTGGGCACACATATAATACCCAGCAAGTCAGCATCGGAATCTAGAGCACATTCTGCGGCCTCTGTGCT
CTGCAAGCCGCAAACTTTCACCAATGGACCAGAACTACCTGTGAAATTAATAACAGACATACTCCAAGCT
GCCTTTGTGTGCTTAATCACGTATACTCACGTGCTCAATAGTCACCAATGCCCTCCCTCTTGGCCCTCTC
CTTTTCTTTTTTCGACCGAATTTCTTGAAGACGAAAGGGCCTCGTGATACGCCTATTTTTATAGGTTAAT
GTCATGATAATAATGGTTTCTTAGACGTCAGGTGGCACTTTTCGGGGAAATGTGCGCGGAACCCCTATTT
GTTTATTTTTCTAAATACATTCAAATATGTATCCGCTCATGAGACAATAACCCTGATAAATGCTTCAATA
ATATTGAAAAAGGAAGAGTATGAGTATTCAACATTTCCGTGTCGCCCTTATTCCCTTTTTTGCGGCATTT
TGCCTTCCTGTTTTTGCTCACCCAGAAACGCTGGTGAAAGTAAAAGATGCTGAAGATCAGTTGGGTGCAC
GAGTGGGTTACATCGAACTGGATCTCAACAGCGGTAAGATCCTTGAGAGTTTTCGCCCCGAAGAACGTTT
TCCAATGATGAGCACTTTTAAAGTTCTGCTATGTGGCGCGGTATTATCCCGTGTTGACGCCGGGCAAGAG
CAACTCGGTCGCCGCATACACTATTCTCAGAATGACTTGGTTGAGTACTCACCAGTCACAGAAAAGCATC
TTACGGATGGCATGACAGTAAGAGAATTATGCAGTGCTGCCATAACCATGAGTGATAACACTGCGGCCAA
CTTACTTCTGACAACGATCGGAGGACCGAAGGAGCTAACCGCTTTTTTGCACAACATGGGGGATCATGTA
ACTCGCCTTGATCGTTGGGAACCGGAGCTGAATGAAGCCATACCAAACGACGAGCGTGACACCACGATGC
CTGTAGCAATGGCAACAACGTTGCGCAAACTATTAACTGGCGAACTACTTACTCTAGCTTCCCGGCAACA
ATTAATAGACTGGATGGAGGCGGATAAAGTTGCAGGACCACTTCTGCGCTCGGCCCTTCCGGCTGGCTGG
TTTATTGCTGATAAATCTGGAGCCGGTGAGCGTGGGTCTCGCGGTATCATTGCAGCACTGGGGCCAGATG
GTAAGCCCTCCCGTATCGTAGTTATCTACACGACGGGGAGTCAGGCAACTATGGATGAACGAAATAGACA
GATCGCTGAGATAGGTGCCTCACTGATTAAGCATTGGTAACTGTCAGACCAAGTTTACTCATATATACTT
TAGATTGATTTAAAACTTCATTTTTAATTTAAAAGGATCTAGGTGAAGATCCTTTTTGATAATCTCATGA
CCAAAATCCCTTAACGTGAGTTTTCGTTCCACTGAGCGTCAGACCCCGTAGAAAAGATCAAAGGATCTTC
TTGAGATCCTTTTTTTCTGCGCGTAATCTGCTGCTTGCAAACAAAAAAACCACCGCTACCAGCGGTGGTT
TGTTTGCCGGATCAAGAGCTACCAACTCTTTTTCCGAAGGTAACTGGCTTCAGCAGAGCGCAGATACCAA
ATACTGTTCTTCTAGTGTAGCCGTAGTTAGGCCACCACTTCAAGAACTCTGTAGCACCGCCTACATACCT
CGCTCTGCTAATCCTGTTACCAGTGGCTGCTGCCAGTGGCGATAAGTCGTGTCTTACCGGGTTGGACTCA
AGACGATAGTTACCGGATAAGGCGCAGCGGTCGGGCTGAACGGGGGGTTCGTGCACACAGCCCAGCTTGG
AGCGAACGACCTACACCGAACTGAGATACCTACAGCGTGAGCTATGAGAAAGCGCCACGCTTCCCGAAGG
GAGAAAGGCGGACAGGTATCCGGTAAGCGGCAGGGTCGGAACAGGAGAGCGCACGAGGGAGCTTCCAGGG
GGAAACGCCTGGTATCTTTATAGTCCTGTCGGGTTTCGCCACCTCTGACTTGAGCGTCGATTTTTGTGAT
GCTCGTCAGGGGGGCGGAGCCTATGGAAAAACGCCAGCAACGCGGCCTTTTTACGGTTCCTGGCCTTTTG
CTGGCCTTTTGCTCACATGTTCTTTCCTGCGTTATCCCCTGATTCTGTGGATAACCGTATTACCGCCTTT
GAGTGAGCTGATACCGCTCGCCGCAGCCGAACGACCGAGCGCAGCGAGTCAGTGAGCGAGGAAGCGG
Features (pLannotate 1.2.2; 16 found; start..end, strand, type, name):
      5..97      +  CDS            lacI (fragment): lac repressor; lacI; The lac repressor binds to the lac operator to inhibit transcription in E. coli. This inhibition can be relieved by adding lactose or isopropyl-β-D-thiogalactopyranoside (IPTG).
    110..131     +  protein_bind   CAP binding site: CAP binding activates transcription in the presence of cAMP. E. coli catabolite activator protein
    146..176     +  promoter       lac promoter: promoter for the E. coli lac operon
    184..200     +  protein_bind   lac operator: The lac repressor binds to the lac operator to inhibit transcription in E. coli. This inhibition can be relieved by adding lactose or isopropyl-β-D-thiogalactopyranoside (IPTG). lac repressor encoded by lacI
    233..254     +  misc_feature   MCS (fragment): pUC18/19 multiple cloning site
    254..535     -  CDS            HBS1 (fragment): HBS1_YEAST - Experimental evidence at protein level: Swiss-Prot protein existence level 1. Involved in protein translation. Together with DOM34, may function in recognizing stalled ribosomes and triggering endonucleolytic cleavage of the mRNA, a mechanism to release non- functional ribosomes and degrade damaged mRNAs. From Saccharomyces cerevisiae (strain ATCC 204508 / S288c) (Baker's yeast).
    742..1326    -  CDS            MRPL20 (sequence partly withheld): RM20_YEAST - Experimental evidence at protein level: Swiss-Prot protein existence level 1. Component of the mitochondrial ribosome (mitoribosome), a dedicated translation machinery responsible for the synthesis of mitochondrial genome-encoded proteins, including at least some of the essential transmembrane subunits of the mitochondrial respiratory chain. The mitoribosomes are attached to the mitochondrial inner membrane and translation products are cotranslationally integrated into the membrane. From Saccharomyces cerevisiae (strain ATCC 204508 / S288c) (Baker's yeast).
   1502..4714    +  CDS            PRP16: PRP16_YEAST - Experimental evidence at protein level: Swiss-Prot protein existence level 1. Influences the fidelity of branchpoint recognition in yeast splicing. This is RNA-dependent ATPase which is essential for viability. It may mediate one of the many ATP-requiring steps of spliceosome assembly and that accuracy of branchpoint recognition may be coupled to ATP binding and/or hydrolysis. From Saccharomyces cerevisiae (strain ATCC 204508 / S288c) (Baker's yeast).
   4791..4945    +  CDS            lacZα (fragment): LacZα fragment of β-galactosidase; lacZ fragment
   4951..5002    -  misc_feature   bom (fragment): basis of mobility region from pBR322
   5323..5615    -  misc_feature   CEN4: S. cerevisiae CEN4 centromere
   5908..6582    -  CDS            TRP1: phosphoribosylanthranilate isomerase, required for tryptophan biosynthesis; S. cerevisiae TRP1; yeast auxotrophic marker
   6583..6684    -  promoter       TRP1 promoter: S. cerevisiae TRP1
   6787..6891    +  promoter       AmpR promoter: bla
   6892..7752    +  CDS            AmpR: β-lactamase; bla; confers resistance to ampicillin, carbenicillin, and related antibiotics
   7923..8511    +  rep_origin     ori: high-copy-number ColE1/pMB1/pBR322/pUC origin of replication
