[The description below was written by a language model from this plasmid's Addgene catalogue record and pLannotate feature annotations shown in this document.]
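Description:
HM110 prp16-2 is a yeast–E. coli shuttle plasmid that carries the prp16-2 mutant allele of the Saccharomyces cerevisiae PRP16 gene (also known as PRP23, RNA16 or YKR086W) in the pSE358 backbone. In yeast it is a centromeric vector: the feature table shows a CEN4 centromere, which supports stable low-copy maintenance. The TRP1 marker, with its own promoter, allows selection in trp1 strains on medium lacking tryptophan. No yeast replication origin (ARS) is annotated, although a CEN plasmid would normally have one. In bacteria the plasmid replicates from a ColE1/pUC-type origin and is selected with ampicillin through the bla gene. Remnants of the pUC lac promoter/operator, polylinker and lacZα flank the insert.

The insert was cloned between EcoRI and SphI sites and appears to be a genomic fragment rather than a bare open reading frame. Upstream of the full-length PRP16 coding sequence, on the opposite strand, the annotation detects MRPL20 and a fragment of HBS1. No heterologous yeast promoter is annotated, so expression presumably depends on the native PRP16 flanking sequence, though the record does not state this. The allele carries a D575N substitution. The catalogue lists a total size of about 8.3 kb, while the sequenced record is 8,689 nt.

PRP16 encodes an essential RNA-dependent ATPase of the spliceosome that influences the fidelity of branchpoint recognition. The associated study examined genetic interactions between Prp16 and spliceosomal snRNAs to identify candidate ligands for the ATPase. The plasmid therefore suits introducing the mutant allele at near-physiological dosage for genetic analyses of pre-mRNA splicing.
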