Addgene plasmid #111277: HM110 prp16-2
Purpose: prp16-2 in pSE358(Trp)
Depositing lab: Christine Guthrie. Depositing organization: University of California, San Francisco (UCSF). Publication: Genetic interactions between the yeast RNA helicase homolog Prp16 and spliceosomal snRNAs identify candidate ligands for the Prp16 RNA-dependent ATPase. Madhani HD, Guthrie C. Genetics. 1994 Jul;137(3):677-87. PubMed 8088513.
Backbone
  Vector backbone: pSE358
  Backbone manufacturer: Stephen J. Elledge
  Backbone size w/o insert (bp): 5000
  Total vector size (bp): 8300
  Vector type: Yeast Expression
  Selectable markers: TRP1
Growth in bacteria
  Bacterial resistance: Ampicillin, 100 μg/mL
  Growth temperature: 37°C
  Growth strain: DH5alpha
  Copy number: Low Copy
Gene/Insert
  Gene/Insert name: PRP16 (alt names: PRP23; RNA16; YKR086W)
  Species: S. cerevisiae (budding yeast)
  Insert size (bp): 3200
  Mutation: prp-2 (D575N)
  Cloning method: Restriction Enzyme; 5′ cloning site EcoR1 (unknown if destroyed); 3′ cloning site Sph1 (unknown if destroyed)
  Sequencing primers: 5′ GCA GAT GAT AAA ACA CAA GAA GGC CC; 3′ CAT ATA TGA ATA TTT TGC CTA TTA GCA CGC TCT TCC
Terms and licenses: Academic/Nonprofit Terms; Industry Terms: Not Available to Industry
How to cite: HM110 prp16-2 was a gift from Christine Guthrie (Addgene plasmid # 111277 ; http://n2t.net/addgene:111277 ; RRID:Addgene_111277)
